>Addgene plasmid #208953 | Polymerase variant click editor (CE1) - pCMV-T7-PCV2-nCas9-PolBeta (JO574) | addgene full sequence | sequence record 415742 | Addgene NGS Result
GAAGATCCTTTGATCTTTTCTACGGGGTCTGACGCTCAGTGGAACGAAAACTCACGTTAAGGGATTTTGG
TCATGAGATTATCAAAAAGGATCTTCACCTAGATCCTTTTAAATTAAAAATGAAGTTTTAAATCAATCTA
AAGTATATATGAGTAAACTTGGTCTGACAGTTACCAATGCTTAATCAGTGAGGCACCTATCTCAGCGATC
TGTCTATTTCGTTCATCCATAGTTGCCTGACTCCCCGTCGTGTAGATAACTACGATACGGGAGGGCTTAC
CATCTGGCCCCAGTGCTGCAATGATACCGCGCGAACCACGCTCACCGGCTCCAGATTTATCAGCAATAAA
CCAGCCAGCCGGAAGGGCCGAGCGCAGAAGTGGTCCTGCAACTTTATCCGCCTCCATCCAGTCTATTAAT
TGTTGCCGGGAAGCTAGAGTAAGTAGTTCGCCAGTTAATAGTTTGCGCAACGTTGTTGCCATTGCTACAG
GCATCGTGGTGTCACGCTCGTCGTTTGGTATGGCTTCATTCAGCTCCGGTTCCCAACGATCAAGGCGAGT
TACATGATCCCCCATGTTGTGCAAAAAAGCGGTTAGCTCCTTCGGTCCTCCGATCGTTGTCAGAAGTAAG
TTGGCCGCAGTGTTATCACTCATGGTTATGGCAGCACTGCATAATTCTCTTACTGTCATGCCATCCGTAA
GATGCTTTTCTGTGACTGGTGAGTACTCAACCAAGTCATTCTGAGAATAGTGTATGCGGCGACCGAGTTG
CTCTTGCCCGGCGTCAATACGGGATAATACCGCGCCACATAGCAGAACTTTAAAAGTGCTCATCATTGGA
AAACGTTCTTCGGGGCGAAAACTCTCAAGGATCTTACCGCTGTTGAGATCCAGTTCGATGTAACCCACTC
GTGCACCCAACTGATCTTCAGCATCTTTTACTTTCACCAGCGTTTCTGGGTGAGCAAAAACAGGAAGGCA
AAATGCCGCAAAAAAGGGAATAAGGGCGACACGGAAATGTTGAATACTCATACTCTTCCTTTTTCAATAT
TATTGAAGCATTTATCAGGGTTATTGTCTCATGAGCGGATACATATTTGAATGTATTTAGAAAAATAAAC
AAATAGGGGTTCCGCGCACATTTCCCCGAAAAGTGCCACCTGACGTCGACGGATCGGGAGATCGATCTCC
CGATCCCCTAGGGTCGACTCTCAGTACAATCTGCTCTGATGCCGCATAGTTAAGCCAGTATCTGCTCCCT
GCTTGTGTGTTGGAGGTCGCTGAGTAGTGCGCGAGCAAAATTTAAGCTACAACAAGGCAAGGCTTGACCG
ACAATTGCATGAAGAATCTGCTTAGGGTTAGGCGTTTTGCGCTGCTTCGCGATGTACGGGCCAGATATAC
GCGTTGACATTGATTATTGACTAGTTATTAATAGTAATCAATTACGGGGTCATTAGTTCATAGCCCATAT
ATGGAGTTCCGCGTTACATAACTTACGGTAAATGGCCCGCCTGGCTGACCGCCCAACGACCCCCGCCCAT
TGACGTCAATAATGACGTATGTTCCCATAGTAACGCCAATAGGGACTTTCCATTGACGTCAATGGGTGGA
GTATTTACGGTAAACTGCCCACTTGGCAGTACATCAAGTGTATCATATGCCAAGTACGCCCCCTATTGAC
GTCAATGACGGTAAATGGCCCGCCTGGCATTATGCCCAGTACATGACCTTATGGGACTTTCCTACTTGGC
AGTACATCTACGTATTAGTCATCGCTATTACCATGGTGATGCGGTTTTGGCAGTACATCAATGGGCGTGG
ATAGCGGTTTGACTCACGGGGATTTCCAAGTCTCCACCCCATTGACGTCAATGGGAGTTTGTTTTGGCAC
CAAAATCAACGGGACTTTCCAAAATGTCGTAACAACTCCGCCCCATTGACGCAAATGGGCGGTAGGCGTG
TACGGTGGGAGGTCTATATAAGCAGAGCTGGTTTAGTGAACCGTCAGATCCGCTAGAGATCCGCGGCCGC
TAATACGACTCACTATAGGGAGAGCCGCCACCATGAGCCCATCTAAGAAAAACGGCAGAAGCGGACCTCA
ACCTCACAAGCGGTGGGTCTTTACCCTGAACAACCCCAGCGAAGATGAGAGAAAGAAGATCCGGGACCTG
CCTATCAGCCTGTTCGACTACTTCATCGTGGGCGAGGAAGGAAATGAGGAAGGCCGGACCCCCCACCTGC
AGGGCTTCGCCAACTTCGTGAAAAAGCAGACCTTCAACAAGGTGAAGTGGTACCTGGGCGCTAGATGCCA
CATCGAGAAGGCCAAGGGCACCGACCAGCAGAACAAAGAGTACTGCAGCAAGGAAGGCAATCTGCTGATG
GAATGTGGCGCCCCTAGATCCCAGGGACAGAGAAGCGGAGGCTCTAGCGGCTCCGAGACACCCGGCACAT
CTGAGTCCGCCACCCCTGAGAGCAGCGGCGGCAGCGACAAGAAGTACAGCATCGGCCTGGACATCGGCAC
CAACTCTGTGGGCTGGGCCGTGATCACCGACGAGTACAAGGTGCCCAGCAAGAAATTCAAGGTGCTGGGC
AACACCGACCGGCACAGCATCAAGAAGAACCTGATCGGAGCCCTGCTGTTCGACAGCGGCGAAACAGCCG
AGGCCACCCGGCTGAAGAGAACCGCCAGAAGAAGATACACCAGACGGAAGAACCGGATCTGCTATCTGCA
AGAGATCTTCAGCAACGAGATGGCCAAGGTGGACGACAGCTTCTTCCACAGACTGGAAGAGTCCTTCCTG
GTGGAAGAGGATAAGAAGCACGAGCGGCACCCCATCTTCGGCAACATCGTGGACGAGGTGGCCTACCACG
AGAAGTACCCCACCATCTACCACCTGAGAAAGAAACTGGTGGACAGCACCGACAAGGCCGACCTGCGGCT
GATCTATCTGGCCCTGGCCCACATGATCAAGTTCCGGGGCCACTTCCTGATCGAGGGCGACCTGAACCCC
GACAACAGCGACGTGGACAAGCTGTTCATCCAGCTGGTGCAGACCTACAACCAGCTGTTCGAGGAAAACC
CCATCAACGCCAGCGGCGTGGACGCCAAGGCCATCCTGTCTGCCAGACTGAGCAAGAGCAGACGGCTGGA
AAATCTGATCGCCCAGCTGCCCGGCGAGAAGAAGAATGGCCTGTTCGGAAACCTGATTGCCCTGAGCCTG
GGCCTGACCCCCAACTTCAAGAGCAACTTCGACCTGGCCGAGGATGCCAAACTGCAGCTGAGCAAGGACA
CCTACGACGACGACCTGGACAACCTGCTGGCCCAGATCGGCGACCAGTACGCCGACCTGTTTCTGGCCGC
CAAGAACCTGTCCGACGCCATCCTGCTGAGCGACATCCTGAGAGTGAACACCGAGATCACCAAGGCCCCC
CTGAGCGCCTCTATGATCAAGAGATACGACGAGCACCACCAGGACCTGACCCTGCTGAAAGCTCTCGTGC
GGCAGCAGCTGCCTGAGAAGTACAAAGAGATTTTCTTCGACCAGAGCAAGAACGGCTACGCCGGCTACAT
TGACGGCGGAGCCAGCCAGGAAGAGTTCTACAAGTTCATCAAGCCCATCCTGGAAAAGATGGACGGCACC
GAGGAACTGCTCGTGAAGCTGAACAGAGAGGACCTGCTGCGGAAGCAGCGGACCTTCGACAACGGCAGCA
TCCCCCACCAGATCCACCTGGGAGAGCTGCACGCCATTCTGCGGCGGCAGGAAGATTTTTACCCATTCCT
GAAGGACAACCGGGAAAAGATCGAGAAGATCCTGACCTTCCGCATCCCCTACTACGTGGGCCCTCTGGCC
AGGGGAAACAGCAGATTCGCCTGGATGACCAGAAAGAGCGAGGAAACCATCACCCCCTGGAACTTCGAGG
AAGTGGTGGACAAGGGCGCTTCCGCCCAGAGCTTCATCGAGCGGATGACCAACTTCGATAAGAACCTGCC
CAACGAGAAGGTGCTGCCCAAGCACAGCCTGCTGTACGAGTACTTCACCGTGTATAACGAGCTGACCAAA
GTGAAATACGTGACCGAGGGAATGAGAAAGCCCGCCTTCCTGAGCGGCGAGCAGAAAAAGGCCATCGTGG
ACCTGCTGTTCAAGACCAACCGGAAAGTGACCGTGAAGCAGCTGAAAGAGGACTACTTCAAGAAAATCGA
GTGCTTCGACTCCGTGGAAATCTCCGGCGTGGAAGATCGGTTCAACGCCTCCCTGGGCACATACCACGAT
CTGCTGAAAATTATCAAGGACAAGGACTTCCTGGACAATGAGGAAAACGAGGACATTCTGGAAGATATCG
TGCTGACCCTGACACTGTTTGAGGACAGAGAGATGATCGAGGAACGGCTGAAAACCTATGCCCACCTGTT
CGACGACAAAGTGATGAAGCAGCTGAAGCGGCGGAGATACACCGGCTGGGGCAGGCTGAGCCGGAAGCTG
ATCAACGGCATCCGGGACAAGCAGTCCGGCAAGACAATCCTGGATTTCCTGAAGTCCGACGGCTTCGCCA
ACAGAAACTTCATGCAGCTGATCCACGACGACAGCCTGACCTTTAAAGAGGACATCCAGAAAGCCCAGGT
GTCCGGCCAGGGCGATAGCCTGCACGAGCACATTGCCAATCTGGCCGGCAGCCCCGCCATTAAGAAGGGC
ATCCTGCAGACAGTGAAGGTGGTGGACGAGCTCGTGAAAGTGATGGGCCGGCACAAGCCCGAGAACATCG
TGATCGAAATGGCCAGAGAGAACCAGACCACCCAGAAGGGACAGAAGAACAGCCGCGAGAGAATGAAGCG
GATCGAAGAGGGCATCAAAGAGCTGGGCAGCCAGATCCTGAAAGAACACCCCGTGGAAAACACCCAGCTG
CAGAACGAGAAGCTGTACCTGTACTACCTGCAGAATGGGCGGGATATGTACGTGGACCAGGAACTGGACA
TCAACCGGCTGTCCGACTACGATGTGGACGCTATCGTGCCTCAGAGCTTTCTGAAGGACGACTCCATCGA
CAACAAGGTGCTGACCAGAAGCGACAAGAACCGGGGCAAGAGCGACAACGTGCCCTCCGAAGAGGTCGTG
AAGAAGATGAAGAACTACTGGCGGCAGCTGCTGAACGCCAAGCTGATTACCCAGAGAAAGTTCGACAATC
TGACCAAGGCCGAGAGAGGCGGCCTGAGCGAACTGGATAAGGCCGGCTTCATCAAGAGACAGCTGGTGGA
AACCCGGCAGATCACAAAGCACGTGGCACAGATCCTGGACTCCCGGATGAACACTAAGTACGACGAGAAT
GACAAGCTGATCCGGGAAGTGAAAGTGATCACCCTGAAGTCCAAGCTGGTGTCCGATTTCCGGAAGGATT
TCCAGTTTTACAAAGTGCGCGAGATCAACAACTACCACCACGCCCACGACGCCTACCTGAACGCCGTCGT
GGGAACCGCCCTGATCAAAAAGTACCCTAAGCTGGAAAGCGAGTTCGTGTACGGCGACTACAAGGTGTAC
GACGTGCGGAAGATGATCGCCAAGAGCGAGCAGGAAATCGGCAAGGCTACCGCCAAGTACTTCTTCTACA
GCAACATCATGAACTTTTTCAAGACCGAGATTACCCTGGCCAACGGCGAGATCCGGAAGCGGCCTCTGAT
CGAGACAAACGGCGAAACCGGGGAGATCGTGTGGGATAAGGGCCGGGATTTTGCCACCGTGCGGAAAGTG
CTGAGCATGCCCCAAGTGAATATCGTGAAAAAGACCGAGGTGCAGACAGGCGGCTTCAGCAAAGAGTCTA
TCCTGCCCAAGAGGAACAGCGATAAGCTGATCGCCAGAAAGAAGGACTGGGACCCTAAGAAGTACGGCGG
CTTCGACAGCCCCACCGTGGCCTATTCTGTGCTGGTGGTGGCCAAAGTGGAAAAGGGCAAGTCCAAGAAA
CTGAAGAGTGTGAAAGAGCTGCTGGGGATCACCATCATGGAAAGAAGCAGCTTCGAGAAGAATCCCATCG
ACTTTCTGGAAGCCAAGGGCTACAAAGAAGTGAAAAAGGACCTGATCATCAAGCTGCCTAAGTACTCCCT
GTTCGAGCTGGAAAACGGCCGGAAGAGAATGCTGGCCTCTGCCGGCGAACTGCAGAAGGGAAACGAACTG
GCCCTGCCCTCCAAATATGTGAACTTCCTGTACCTGGCCAGCCACTATGAGAAGCTGAAGGGCTCCCCCG
AGGATAATGAGCAGAAACAGCTGTTTGTGGAACAGCACAAGCACTACCTGGACGAGATCATCGAGCAGAT
CAGCGAGTTCTCCAAGAGAGTGATCCTGGCCGACGCTAATCTGGACAAAGTGCTGTCCGCCTACAACAAG
CACCGGGATAAGCCCATCAGAGAGCAGGCCGAGAATATCATCCACCTGTTTACCCTGACCAATCTGGGAG
CCCCTGCCGCCTTCAAGTACTTTGACACCACCATCGACCGGAAGAGGTACACCAGCACCAAAGAGGTGCT
GGACGCCACCCTGATCCACCAGAGCATCACCGGCCTGTACGAGACACGGATCGACCTGTCTCAGCTGGGA
GGTGACTCCGGCGGAAGCTCTGGTGGCAGCAAGCGGACCGCCGACGGCTCTGAATTCGAGAGCCCTAAGA
AGAAAAGAAAGGTGAGCGGAGGCTCTAGCGGCGGAAGC
[1002 nt withheld, positions 6689-7690]
TCTGGCGGCTCAAAAAGAACCGCCGACGGCAGCGAATTCGAGTCTCCCAAGAAGAAGAGGAAAGTCTGAC
CGGTCATCATCACCATCACCATTGAGTTTAAACCCGCTGATCAGCCTCGACTGTGCCTTCTAGTTGCCAG
CCATCTGTTGTTTGCCCCTCCCCCGTGCCTTCCTTGACCCTGGAAGGTGCCACTCCCACTGTCCTTTCCT
AATAAAATGAGGAAATTGCATCGCATTGTCTGAGTAGGTGTCATTCTATTCTGGGGGGTGGGGTGGGGCA
GGACAGCAAGGGGGAGGATTGGGAAGACAATAGCAGGCATGCTGGGGATGCGGTGGGCTCTATGGCTTCT
GAGGCGGAAAGAACCAGCTGGGGCTCGATACCGTCGACCTCTAGCTAGAGCTTGGCGTAATCATGGTCAT
AGCTGTTTCCTGTGTGAAATTGTTATCCGCTCACAATTCCACACAACATACGAGCCGGAAGCATAAAGTG
TAAAGCCTAGGGTGCCTAATGAGTGAGCTAACTCACATTAATTGCGTTGCGCTCACTGCCCGCTTTCCAG
TCGGGAAACCTGTCGTGCCAGCTGCATTAATGAATCGGCCAACGCGCGGGGAGAGGCGGTTTGCGTATTG
GGCGCTCTTCCGCTTCCTCGCTCACTGACTCGCTGCGCTCGGTCGTTCGGCTGCGGCGAGCGGTATCAGC
TCACTCAAAGGCGGTAATACGGTTATCCACAGAATCAGGGGATAACGCAGGAAAGAACATGTGAGCAAAA
GGCCAGCAAAAGGCCAGGAACCGTAAAAAGGCCGCGTTGCTGGCGTTTTTCCATAGGCTCCGCCCCCCTG
ACGAGCATCACAAAAATCGACGCTCAAGTCAGAGGTGGCGAAACCCGACAGGACTATAAAGATACCAGGC
GTTTCCCCCTGGAAGCTCCCTCGTGCGCTCTCCTGTTCCGACCCTGCCGCTTACCGGATACCTGTCCGCC
TTTCTCCCTTCGGGAAGCGTGGCGCTTTCTCATAGCTCACGCTGTAGGTATCTCAGTTCGGTGTAGGTCG
TTCGCTCCAAGCTGGGCTGTGTGCACGAACCCCCCGTTCAGCCCGACCGCTGCGCCTTATCCGGTAACTA
TCGTCTTGAGTCCAACCCGGTAAGACACGACTTATCGCCACTGGCAGCAGCCACTGGTAACAGGATTAGC
AGAGCGAGGTATGTAGGCGGTGCTACAGAGTTCTTGAAGTGGTGGCCTAACTACGGCTACACTAGAAGAA
CAGTATTTGGTATCTGCGCTCTGCTGAAGCCAGTTACCTTCGGAAAAAGAGTTGGTAGCTCTTGATCCGG
CAAACAAACCACCGCTGGTAGCGGTGGTTTTTTTGTTTGCAAGCAGCAGATTACGCGCAGAAAAAAAGGA
TCTCAA
Features (pLannotate 1.2.2; 18 found; start..end, strand, type, name):
    171..1031    -  CDS            AmpR: β-lactamase; bla; confers resistance to ampicillin, carbenicillin, and related antibiotics
   1032..1136    -  promoter       AmpR promoter: bla
   1207..1251    -  misc_feature   bom (fragment): basis of mobility region from pBR322
   1406..1785    +  enhancer       CMV enhancer: human cytomegalovirus immediate early enhancer
   1786..1989    +  promoter       CMV promoter: human cytomegalovirus (CMV) immediate early promoter
   2031..2049    +  promoter       T7 promoter: promoter for bacteriophage T7 RNA polymerase
   2069..2440    +  CDS            Rep (fragment): REP_PCV2 - Experimental evidence at protein level: Swiss-Prot protein existence level 1. Essential for the replication of viral ssDNA. The closed circular ssDNA genome is first converted to a superhelical dsDNA. Rep and/or Rep' binds a specific hairpin at the genome origin of replication. Introduces an endonucleolytic nick within the conserved sequence 5'-AGTATTAC-3' in the intergenic region of the genome, thereby initiating the rolling circle replication (RCR). Following cleavage, binds covalently to the 5'-phosphate of DNA as a tyrosyl ester. The cleavage gives rise to a free 3'-OH that serv
   2486..4087    +  CDS            Cas9(N): N-terminal portion of Streptococcus pyogenes Cas9 (Zetsche et al., 2015)
   4088..6582    +  CDS            Cas9(C) (fragment): C-terminal portion of Streptococcus pyogenes Cas9 (Zetsche et al., 2015)
   6689..7690    +  CDS            POLB (sequence withheld): DPOLB_HUMAN - Experimental evidence at protein level: Swiss-Prot protein existence level 1. Repair polymerase that plays a key role in base-excision repair. Has 5'-deoxyribose-5-phosphate lyase (dRP lyase) activity that removes the 5' sugar phosphate and also acts as a DNA polymerase that adds one nucleotide to the 3' end of the arising single-nucleotide gap. Conducts 'gap-filling' DNA synthesis in a stepwise distributive fashion rather than in a processive fashion as for other DNA polymerases. From Homo sapiens (Human).
   7811..8035    +  polyA_signal   bGH poly(A) signal: bovine growth hormone polyadenylation signal
   8039..8060    +  promoter       SV40 promoter (fragment): SV40 enhancer and early promoter
   8065..8081    +  misc_feature   MCS (fragment): pBluescript multiple cloning site
   8130..8146    -  protein_bind   lac operator: The lac repressor binds to the lac operator to inhibit transcription in E. coli. This inhibition can be relieved by adding lactose or isopropyl-β-D-thiogalactopyranoside (IPTG). lac repressor encoded by lacI
   8154..8184    -  promoter       lac promoter: promoter for the E. coli lac operon
   8199..8220    -  protein_bind   CAP binding site: CAP binding activates transcription in the presence of cAMP. E. coli catabolite activator protein
   8233..8325    -  CDS            lacI (fragment): lac repressor; lacI; The lac repressor binds to the lac operator to inhibit transcription in E. coli. This inhibition can be relieved by adding lactose or isopropyl-β-D-thiogalactopyranoside (IPTG).
   8508..9096    -  rep_origin     ori: high-copy-number ColE1/pMB1/pBR322/pUC origin of replication
