[The description below was written by a language model from this plasmid's Addgene catalogue record and pLannotate feature annotations shown in this document.]
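Description:
Polymerase variant click editor (CE1) - pCMV-T7-PCV2-nCas9-PolBeta (JO574) is a 9.1 kb mammalian expression and in vitro transcription plasmid derived from the pCMV-T7-SpCas9-P2A-EGFP backbone. It is propagated in E. coli through a high-copy ColE1/pUC-type origin and selected with ampicillin via the β-lactamase gene. The remaining bacterial elements in the feature table (lac promoter and operator, CAP site, and fragments of lacI, bom, the SV40 promoter and an MCS) are backbone remnants that play no evident part in the payload. No EGFP or P2A element is annotated, so the parental reporter does not appear to have been retained.

The payload is a single synthetic fusion open reading frame placed behind the CMV enhancer/promoter, with a T7 promoter just upstream of the coding sequence, and terminated by the bGH polyadenylation signal. This arrangement allows either direct expression in transfected mammalian cells or production of mRNA by T7 transcription. Reading from the N terminus, the protein comprises a fragment of the porcine circovirus 2 Rep protein, an XTEN linker, SpCas9 nickase carrying the H840A mutation, a bipartite nuclear localisation signal, human DNA polymerase beta and a second, C-terminal BPNLS. PCV2 Rep is an HUH endonuclease that cleaves a specific single-stranded DNA sequence and becomes covalently attached to its 5′ end. In click editing, this activity tethers a DNA template to the editor, the guide-directed nickase exposes a 3′ end at the genomic target, and the fused DNA-dependent polymerase extends it to write the templated change. This plasmid is a variant of the CE1 editor that carries the gap-filling repair polymerase Pol β as its polymerase domain, and so serves to compare polymerase choices. No guide RNA cassette is annotated, so the guide must be supplied separately.
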