Addgene plasmid #208953: Polymerase variant click editor (CE1) - pCMV-T7-PCV2-nCas9-PolBeta (JO574)
Purpose: A variant CE1 construct with human DNA polymerase beta, expressed from CMV or T7 promoters.
Depositing lab: Benjamin Kleinstiver. Depositing organization: Massachusetts General Hospital. Publication: Click editing enables programmable genome writing using DNA polymerases and HUH endonucleases. Ferreira da Silva J, Tou CJ, King EM, Eller ML, Rufino-Ramos D, Ma L, Cromwell CR, Metovic J, Benning FMC, Chao LH, Eichler FS, Kleinstiver BP. Nat Biotechnol. 2024 Jul 22. doi: 10.1038/s41587-024-02324-x. PubMed 39039307.
Backbone
  Vector backbone: pCMV-T7-SpCas9-P2A-EGFP (RTW3027)
  Vector type: Mammalian Expression, CRISPR ; in vitro transcription; T7 promoter
Growth in bacteria
  Bacterial resistance: Ampicillin, 100 μg/mL
  Growth temperature: 37°C
  Growth strain: DH5alpha
  Copy number: High Copy
Gene/Insert
  Gene/Insert name: PCV2-XTEN-nSpCas9-BPNLS-PolBeta-BPNLS (alt name: JO574)
  Species: Synthetic
  Mutation: nSpCas9(H840A)
  Promoter: CMV and T7
  Tag / fusion protein: BPNLS (C terminal on insert)
  Cloning method: Gibson Cloning
  Sequencing primers: 5′ oBK6928-CCAAGTCTCCACCCCATTGACG; 3′ oBK219-GGGAGTGGCACCTTCCAGGGTC
Terms and licenses: Academic/Nonprofit Terms; Industry Terms: Not Available to Industry
Depositor comments: Please visit https://doi.org/10.1101/2023.09.12.557440 for bioRxiv preprint.
How to cite: Polymerase variant click editor (CE1) - pCMV-T7-PCV2-nCas9-PolBeta (JO574) was a gift from Benjamin Kleinstiver (Addgene plasmid # 208953 ; http://n2t.net/addgene:208953 ; RRID:Addgene_208953)
